Addgene plasmid #89410: pAS2-mCALEBsplice.cyt (aa 465-566)
Purpose: Two-hybrid system
Depositing lab: Fritz Rathjen. Depositing organization: Max-Delbrueck-Centrum fuer Molekulare Medizin (MDC).
Backbone
  Vector backbone: pAS2
  Backbone manufacturer: ATCC
  Vector type: Yeast Expression
  Selectable markers: TRP1
Growth in bacteria
  Bacterial resistance: Ampicillin, 100 μg/mL
  Growth temperature: 37°C
  Growth strain: DH5alpha
  Copy number: High Copy
Gene/Insert
  Gene/Insert name: CSPG5 (alt names: Chondroitin Sulfate Proteoglycan 5; CALEB)
  Species: M. musculus (mouse)
  Mutation: aa 465-566
  Entrez Gene: Cspg5 (a.k.a. Caleb, Ngc)
  Promoter: ADH1
  Tag / fusion protein: GAL4 DBD (N terminal on backbone)
  Cloning method: Restriction Enzyme; 5′ cloning site EcoRI (unknown if destroyed); 3′ cloning site BamHI (unknown if destroyed)
  Sequencing primers: 5′ Gal4-N-term
Terms and licenses: Academic/Nonprofit Terms; Industry Terms: Not Available to Industry
How to cite: pAS2-mCALEBsplice.cyt (aa 465-566) was a gift from Fritz Rathjen (Addgene plasmid # 89410 ; http://n2t.net/addgene:89410 ; RRID:Addgene_89410)
