[The description below was written by a language model from this plasmid's Addgene catalogue record and pLannotate feature annotations shown in this document.]
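Description:
pAS2-mCALEBsplice.cyt (aa 465-566) is a yeast two-hybrid bait plasmid built on the pAS2 backbone, an E. coli–Saccharomyces cerevisiae shuttle vector of about 8.7 kb. In bacteria it replicates from a high-copy ColE1/pUC-type origin and is selected with ampicillin through the β-lactamase gene. An f1 origin is also present, along with remnants of lac, rop and bom sequences left over from earlier cloning vectors. In yeast it is maintained episomally by the 2μ origin and selected by tryptophan prototrophy through the TRP1 marker with its own promoter. The backbone also carries the yeast CYH2 (RPL28) gene. This gene confers cycloheximide sensitivity in resistant host strains, so it can be used as a counter-selection to cure cells of the bait plasmid.

The expression cassette uses the S. cerevisiae ADH1 promoter and ADH1 terminator to produce a fusion protein. It consists of the GAL4 DNA-binding domain at the N terminus followed by residues 465–566 of mouse CSPG5 (chondroitin sulfate proteoglycan 5, also called CALEB or NGC). The fragment was inserted between EcoRI and BamHI sites and is annotated as a roughly 300 bp Cspg5 coding segment. The plasmid name suggests that it corresponds to the cytoplasmic portion of a splice variant, although the record does not describe the isoform further. In a two-hybrid assay, the bait is tethered to GAL4-responsive reporter genes. These reporters are switched on only when a co-expressed prey protein fused to an activation domain binds the CALEB segment. The construct is therefore suited to screening for, or testing, intracellular binding partners of this part of the protein.
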