Features (pLannotate 1.2.2; 23 found; start..end, strand, type, name):
     94..540     -  CDS            RPL28: RL28_YEAST - Also known as CYH2. Experimental evidence at protein level: Swiss-Prot protein existence level 1. Component of the ribosome, a large ribonucleoprotein complex responsible for the synthesis of proteins in the cell. The small ribosomal subunit (SSU) binds messenger RNAs (mRNAs) and translates the encoded message by selecting cognate aminoacyl-transfer RNA (tRNA) molecules. The large subunit (LSU) contains the ribosomal catalytic site termed the peptidyl transferase center (PTC), which catalyzes the formation of peptide bonds, thereby polymerizing the amino acids delivered by tRNAs i
    822..998     +  CDS            VPS73 (fragment): VPS73_YEAST - Experimental evidence at protein level: Swiss-Prot protein existence level 1. May be involved in vacuolar protein sorting. From Saccharomyces cerevisiae (strain ATCC 204508 / S288c) (Baker's yeast).
   1005..1709    +  promoter       ADH1 promoter: S. cerevisiae ADH1; promoter for alcohol dehydrogenase 1
   1737..2177    +  CDS            GAL4 DNA binding domain: DNA binding domain of the GAL4 transcriptional activator; Saccharomyces cerevisiae GAL4 (truncated)
   2229..2534    +  CDS            Cspg5 (fragment): CSPG5_MOUSE - Also known as Caleb, Ngc From Mus musculus (Mouse).
   2577..2764    +  terminator     ADH1 terminator: S. cerevisiae ADH1; transcription terminator for the S. cerevisiae alcohol dehydrogenase 1 (ADH1) gene
   2812..2828    -  protein_bind   lac operator: The lac repressor binds to the lac operator to inhibit transcription in E. coli. This inhibition can be relieved by adding lactose or isopropyl-β-D-thiogalactopyranoside (IPTG). lac repressor encoded by lacI
   2836..2866    -  promoter       lac promoter: promoter for the E. coli lac operon
   2881..2902    -  protein_bind   CAP binding site: CAP binding activates transcription in the presence of cAMP. E. coli catabolite activator protein
   2915..3007    -  CDS            lacI (fragment): lac repressor; lacI; The lac repressor binds to the lac operator to inhibit transcription in E. coli. This inhibition can be relieved by adding lactose or isopropyl-β-D-thiogalactopyranoside (IPTG).
   3190..3778    -  rep_origin     ori: high-copy-number ColE1/pMB1/pBR322/pUC origin of replication
   3949..4809    -  CDS            AmpR: β-lactamase; bla; confers resistance to ampicillin, carbenicillin, and related antibiotics
   4810..4914    -  promoter       AmpR promoter: bla
   4941..6283    -  rep_origin     2μ ori: yeast 2μ plasmid origin of replication
   6351..6386    +  CDS            rop (fragment): Rop protein, which maintains plasmids at low copy number; rop
   6488..6537    +  misc_feature   bom (fragment): basis of mobility region from pBR322
   6676..6823    +  promoter       TRP1 promoter: S. cerevisiae TRP1
   6824..7498    +  CDS            TRP1: phosphoribosylanthranilate isomerase, required for tryptophan biosynthesis; S. cerevisiae TRP1; yeast auxotrophic marker
   7549..7600    +  misc_feature   bom (fragment): basis of mobility region from pBR322
   7628..8056    -  rep_origin     f1 ori (sequence partly withheld): f1 bacteriophage origin of replication; arrow indicates direction of (+) strand synthesis
   8060..8214    -  CDS            lacZα (fragment): LacZα fragment of β-galactosidase; lacZ fragment
   8247..8494    -  terminator     CYC1 terminator: S. cerevisiae CYC1; transcription terminator for CYC1
   8523..8600    -  CDS            CYC1 (fragment): CYC1_YEAST - Experimental evidence at protein level: Swiss-Prot protein existence level 1. Electron carrier protein. The oxidized form of the cytochrome c heme group can accept an electron from the heme group of the cytochrome c1 subunit of ubiquinol-cytochrome c oxidoreductase. Cytochrome c then transfers this electron to the dinuclear copper A center (CU(A)) of the COX2 subunit of cytochrome oxidase, the final protein carrier in the mitochondrial electron-transport chain. Isoform 1 (CYC1) is the predominant cytochrome c during aerobic/normoxic growth. From Saccharomyces cerevisiae (strain AT
>Addgene plasmid #89410 | pAS2-mCALEBsplice.cyt (aa 465-566) | addgene full sequence | sequence record 177490 | Addgene NGS Result
GATAGAAATAATACAGAAGTAGATGTTGAATTAGATTAAACTGAAGATATATAATTTATTGGAAAATACA
TAGAGTTTTTGTTGATGCGCTTAAGCGATCAATTCAACAACACCACCAGCAGCTCTGATTTTTTCTTCAG
CCAACTTGGAGACGAATCTAGCTTTGACGATAACTGGAACATTTGGGATTCTACCCTTACCCAAGATCTT
ACCGTAACCGGCTGCCAAAGTGTCAATAACTGGAGCAGTTTCCTTAGAAGCAGATTTCAAGTATTGGTCT
CTCTTGTCTTCTGGGATCAATGTCCACAATTTGTCCAAGTTCAAGACTGGCTTCCAGAAATGAGCTTGTT
GCTTGTGGAAGTATCTCATACCAACCTTACCGAAATAACCTGGATGGTATTTATCCATGTTAATTCTGTG
GTGATGTTGACCACCGGCCATACCTCTACCACCGGGGTGCTTTCTGTGCTTACCGATACGACCTTTACCG
GCTGAGACGTGACCTCTGTGCTTTCTAGTCTTAGTGAATCTGGAAGGCATTCTTGATTAGTTGGATGATT
GTTCTGGGATTTAATGCAAAAAAATCACTAAGAAGGAAAAAAATCAACGGAGAAAGCAAACGCCATCTTA
AATATACGGGATACAGATGAAAGGTTTGAACCTATCTGGGAAAATACGCATTAAACAAGCGAAAAACTGC
GAGGAAAATTGTTTGCGTCTCTGCGGGCTATTCACGCGCCAGAGGAAAAATAGGAAAAATAACAGGCATT
AGAAAAATAATTTTGATTTTGGTAATGTGTGGGTCCCTGGTGTACAGATGTTACATTGGTTACAGTACTC
TTGTTTTTGCTGTGTTTTTCGATGAATCTCCAAAATGGTTGTTAGCACATGGAAGAGTCACCGATGCTAA
GTTATCTCTATGTAAGCTACGTGGCGTGACTTTTGATGAAGCCGCACAAGAGATACAGGATTGGCAACTG
CAAATAGAATCTGGGGATCTAGATATCCTTTTGTTGTTTCCGGGTGTACAATATGGACTTCCTCTTTTCT
GGCAACCAAACCCATACATCGGGATTCCTATAATACCTTCGTTGGTCTCCCTAACATGTAGGTGGCGGAG
GGGAGATATACAATAGAACAGATACCAGACAAGACATAATGGGCTAAACAAGACTACACCAATTACACTG
CCTCATTGATGGTGGTACATAACGAACTAATACTGTAGCCCTAGACTTGATAGCCATCATCATATCGAAG
TTTCACTACCCTTTTTCCATTTGCCATCTATTGAAGTAATAATAGGCGCATGCAACTTCTTTTCTTTTTT
TTTCTTTTCTCTCTCCCCCGTTGTTGTCTCACCATATCCGCAATGACAAAAAAATGATGGAAGACACTAA
AGGAAAAAATTAACGACAAAGACAGCACCAACAGATGTCGTTGTTCCAGAGCTGATGAGGGGTATCTCGA
AGCACACGAAACTTTTTCCTTCCTTCATTCACGCACACTACTCTCTAATGAGCAACGGTATACGGCCTTC
CTTCCAGTTACTTGAATTTGAAATAAAAAAAAGTTTGCTGTCTTGCTATCAAGTATAAATAGACCTGCAA
TTATTAATCTTTTGTTTCCTCGTCATTGTTCTCGTTCCCTTTCTTCCTTGTTTCTTTTTCTGCACAATAT
TTCAAGCTATACCAAGCATACAATCAACTCCAAGCTTGAAGCAAGCCTCCTGAAAGATGAAGCTACTGTC
TTCTATCGAACAAGCATGCGATATTTGCCGACTTAAAAAGCTCAAGTGCTCCAAAGAAAAACCGAAGTGC
GCCAAGTGTCTGAAGAACAACTGGGAGTGTCGCTACTCTCCCAAAACCAAAAGGTCTCCGCTGACTAGGG
CACATCTGACAGAAGTGGAATCAAGGCTAGAAAGACTGGAACAGCTATTTCTACTGATTTTTCCTCGAGA
AGACCTTGACATGATTTTGAAAATGGATTCTTTACAGGATATAAAAGCATTGTTAACAGGATTATTTGTA
CAAGATAATGTGAATAAAGATGCCGTCACAGATAGATTGGCTTCAGTGGAGACTGATATGCCTCTAACAT
TGAGACAGCATAGAATAAGTGCGACATCATCATCGGAAGAGAGTAGTAACAAAGGTCAAAGACAGTTGAC
TGTATCGCCGGTATTGCAATACCCAGCTTTGACTCATATGGCCATGGAGGCCGAATTCACCCCATCTGAG
CTCCACAACGACAACTTCTCCCTCTCCACCATTGCCGAGGGCTCTCATCCAAATGTAAGGAAATTTTGCG
ACACTCCCCGTGTCTCCTCCCCCCATGCCCGTGCCTTGGCTCACTATGATAACATTGTCTGTCAGGACGA
CCCCAGCGCTCCCCACAAAATCCAGGACCCTCTCAAGTCCCGCCTGAAGGAGGAAGAGTCCTTTAACATC
CAGAACTCCATGTCACCCAAACTTGAGGGTGGCAAAGGTGACCAGGATGACTTGGGGGTGAACTGTCTGC
AGAATAACCTAACCTGAGACTGAGGATCCGTCGACCTGCAGCCAAGCTAATTCCGGGCGAATTTCTTATG
ATTTATGATTTTTATTATTAAATAAGTTATAAAAAAAATAAGTGTATACAAATTTTAAAGTGACTCTTAG
GTTTTAAAACGAAAATTCTTATTCTTGAGTAACTCTTTCCTGTAGGTCAGGTTGCTTTCTCAGGTATAGC
ATGAGGTCGCTCTTATTGACCACACCTCTACCGGCATGCAAGCTTGGCGTAATCATGGTCATAGCTGTTT
CCTGTGTGAAATTGTTATCCGCTCACAATTCCACACAACATACGAGCCGGAAGCATAAAGTGTAAAGCCT
GGGGTGCCTAATGAGTGAGCTAACTCACATTAATTGCGTTGCGCTCACTGCCCGCTTTCCAGTCGGGAAA
CCTGTCGTGCCAGCTGCATTAATGAATCGGCCAACGCGCGGGGAGAGGCGGTTTGCGTATTGGGCGCTCT
TCCGCTTCCTCGCTCACTGACTCGCTGCGCTCGGTCGTTCGGCTGCGGCGAGCGGTATCAGCTCACTCAA
AGGCGGTAATACGGTTATCCACAGAATCAGGGGATAACGCAGGAAAGAACATGTGAGCAAAAGGCCAGCA
AAAGGCCAGGAACCGTAAAAAGGCCGCGTTGCTGGCGTTTTTCCATAGGCTCCGCCCCCCTGACGAGCAT
CACAAAAATCGACGCTCAAGTCAGAGGTGGCGAAACCCGACAGGACTATAAAGATACCAGGCGTTTCCCC
CTGGAAGCTCCCTCGTGCGCTCTCCTGTTCCGACCCTGCCGCTTACCGGATACCTGTCCGCCTTTCTCCC
TTCGGGAAGCGTGGCGCTTTCTCATAGCTCACGCTGTAGGTATCTCAGTTCGGTGTAGGTCGTTCGCTCC
AAGCTGGGCTGTGTGCACGAACCCCCCGTTCAGCCCGACCGCTGCGCCTTATCCGGTAACTATCGTCTTG
AGTCCAACCCGGTAAGACACGACTTATCGCCACTGGCAGCAGCCACTAGTAACAGGATTAGCAGAGCGAG
GTATGTAGGCGGTGCTACAGAGTTCTTGAAGTGGTGGCCTAACTACGGCTACACTAGAAGAACAGTATTT
GGTATCTGCGCTCTGCTGAAGCCAGTTACCTTCGGAAAAAGAGTTGGTAGCTCTTGATCCGGCAAACAAA
CCACCGCTGGTAGCGGTGGTTTTTTTGTTTGCAAGCAGCAGATTACGCGCAGAAAAAAAGGATCTCAAGA
AGATCCTTTGATCTTTTCTACGGGGTCTGACGCTCAGTGGAACGAAAACTCACGTTAAGGGATTTTGGTC
ATGAGATTATCAAAAAGGATCTTCACCTAGATCCTTTTAAATTAAAAATGAAGTTTTAAATCAATCTAAA
GTATATATGAGTAAACTTGGTCTGACAGTTACCAATGCTTAATCAGTGAGGCACCTATCTCAGCGATCTG
TCTATTTCGTTCATCCATAGTTGCCTGACTCCCCGTCGTGTAGATAACTACGATACGGGAGGGCTTACCA
TCTGGCCCCAGTGCTGCAATGATACCGCGAGACCCACGCTCACCGGCTCCAGATTTATCAGCAATAAACC
AGCCAGCCGGAAGGGCCGAGCGCAGAAGTGGTCCTGCAACTTTATCCGCCTCCATCCAGTCTATTAATTG
TTGCCGGGAAGCTAGAGTAAGTAGTTCGCCAGTTAATAGTTTGCGCAACGTTGTTGCCATTGCTACAGGC
ATCGTGGTGTCACGCTCGTCGTTTGGTATGGCTTCATTCAGCTCCGGTTCCCAACGATCAAGGCGAGTTA
CATGATCCCCCATGTTGTGCAAAAAAGCGGTTAGCTCCTTCGGTCCTCCGATCGTTGTCAGAAGTAAGTT
GGCCGCAGTGTTATCACTCATGGTTATGGCAGCACTGCATAATTCTCTTACTGTCATGCCATCCGTAAGA
TGCTTTTCTGTGACTGGTGAGTACTCAACCAAGTCATTCTGAGAATAGTGTATGCGGCGACCGAGTTGCT
CTTGCCCGGCGTCAATACGGGATAATACCGCGCCACATAGCAGAACTTTAAAAGTGCTCATCATTGGAAA
ACGTTCTTCGGGGCGAAAACTCTCAAGGATCTTACCGCTGTTGAGATCCAGTTCGATGTAACCCACTCGT
GCACCCAACTGATCTTCAGCATCTTTTACTTTCACCAGCGTTTCTGGGTGAGCAAAAACAGGAAGGCAAA
ATGCCGCAAAAAAGGGAATAAGGGCGACACGGAAATGTTGAATACTCATACTCTTCCTTTTTCAATATTA
TTGAAGCATTTATCAGGGTTATTGTCTCATGAGCGGATACATATTTGAATGTATTTAGAAAAATAAACAA
ATAGGGGTTCCGCGCACATTTCCCCGAAAAGTGCCACCTGAACGAAGCATCTGTGCTTCATTTTGTAGAA
CAAAAATGCAACGCGAGAGCGCTAATTTTTCAAACAAAGAATCTGAGCTGCATTTTTACAGAACAGAAAT
GCAACGCGAAAGCGCTATTTTACCAACGAAGAATCTGTGCTTCATTTTTGTAAAACAAAAATGCAACGCG
AGAGCGCTAATTTTTCAAACAAAGAATCTGAGCTGCATTTTTACAGAACAGAAATGCAACGCGAGAGCGC
TATTTTACCAACAAAGAATCTATACTTCTTTTTTGTTCTACAAAAATGCATCCCGAGAGCGCTATTTTTC
TAACAAAGCATCTTAGATTACTTTTTTTCTCCTTTGTGCGCTCTATAATGCAGTCTCTTGATAACTTTTT
GCACTGTAGGTCCGTTAAGGTTAGAAGAAGGCTACTTTGGTGTCTATTTTCTCTTCCATAAAAAAAGCCT
GACTCCACTTCCCGCGTTTACTGATTACTAGCGAAGCTGCGGGTGCATTTTTTCAAGATAAAGGCATCCC
CGATTATATTCTATACCGATGTGGATTGCGCATACTTTGTGAACAGAAAGTGATAGCGTTGATGATTCTT
CATTGGTCAGAAAATTATGAACGGTTTCTTCTATTTTGTCTCTATATACTACGTATAGGAAATGTTTACA
TTTTCGTATTGTTTTCGATTCACTCTATGAATAGTTCTTACTACAATTTTTTTGTCTAAAGAGTAATACT
AGAGATAAACATAAAAAATGTAGAGGTCGAGTTTAGATGCAAGTTCAAGGAGCGAAAGGTGGATGGGTAG
GTTATATAGGGATATAGCACAGAGATATATAGCAAAGAGATACTTTTGAGCAATGTTTGTGGAAGCGGTA
TTCGCAATATTTTAGTAGCTCGTTACAGTCCGGTGCGTTTTTGGTTTTTTGAAAGTGCGTCTTCAGAGCG
CTTTTGGTTTTCAAAAGCGCTCTGAAGTTCCTATACTTTCTAGAGAATAGGAACTTCGGAATAGGAACTT
CAAAGCGTTTCCGAAAACGAGCGCTTCCGAAAATGCAACGCGAGCTGCGCACATACAGCTCACTGTTCAC
GTCGCACCTATATCTGCGTGTTGCCTGTATATATATATACATGAGAAGAACGGCATAGTGCGTGTTTATG
CTTAAATGCGTACTTATATGCGTCTATTTATGTAGGATGAAAGGTAGTCTAGTACCTCCTGTGATATTAT
CCCATTCCATGCGGGGTATCGTATGCTTCCTTCAGCACTACCCTTTAGCTGTTCTATATGCTGCCACTCC
TCAATTGGATTAGTCTCATCCTTCAATGCTATCATTTCCTTTGATATTGGATCATACTAAGAAACCATTA
TTATCATGACATTAACCTATAAAAATAGGCGTATCACGAGGCCCTTTCGTCTCGCGCGTTTCGGTGATGA
CGGTGAAAACCTCTGACACATGCAGCTCCCGGAGACGGTCACAGCTTGTCTGTAAGCGGATGCCGGGAGC
AGACAAGCCCGTCAGGGCGCGTCAGCGGGTGTTGGCGGGTGTCGGGGCTGGCTTAACTATGCGGCATCAG
AGCAGATTGTACTGAGAGTGCACCATAGATCAACGACATTACTATATATATAATATAGGAAGCATTTAAT
AGAACAGCATCGTAATATATGTGTACTTTGCAGTTATGACGCCAGATGGCAGTAGTGGAAGATATTCTTT
ATTGAAAAATAGCTTGTCACCTTACGTACAATCTTGATCCGGAGCTTTTCTTTTTTTGCCGATTAAGAAT
TAATTCGGTCGAAAAAAGAAAAGGAGAGGGCCAAGAGGGAGGGCATTGGTGACTATTGAGCACGTGAGTA
TACGTGATTAAGCACACAAAGGCAGCTTGGAGTATGTCTGTTATTAATTTCACAGGTAGTTCTGGTCCAT
TGGTGAAAGTTTGCGGCTTGCAGAGCACAGAGGCCGCAGAATGTGCTCTAGATTCCGATGCTGACTTGCT
GGGTATTATATGTGTGCCCAATAGAAAGAGAACAATTGACCCGGTTATTGCAAGGAAAATTTCAAGTCTT
GTAAAAGCATATAAAAATAGTTCAGGCACTCCGAAATACTTGGTTGGCGTGTTTCGTAATCAACCTAAGG
AGGATGTTTTGGCTCTGGTCAATGATTACGGCATTGATATCGTCCAACTGCATGGAGATGAGTCGTGGCA
AGAATACCAAGAGTTCCTCGGTTTGCCAGTTATTAAAAGACTCGTATTTCCAAAAGACTGCAACATACTA
CTCAGTGCAGCTTCACAGAAACCTCATTCGTTTATTCCCTTGTTTGATTCAGAAGCAGGTGGGACAGGTG
AACTTTTGGATTGGAACTCGATTTCTGACTGGGTTGGAAGGCAAGAGAGCCCCGAAAGCTTACATTTTAT
GTTAGCTGGTGGACTGACGCCAGAAAATGTTGGTGATGCGCTTAGATTAAATGGCGTTATTGGTGTTGAT
GTAAGCGGAGGTGTGGAGACAAATGGTGTAAAAGACTCTAACAAAATAGCAAATTTCGTCAAAAATGCTA
AGAAATAGGTTATTACTGAGTAGTATTTATTTAAGTATTGTTTGTGCACTTGCCGATCTATGCGGTGTGA
AATACCGCACAGATGCGTAAGGAGAAAATACCGCATCAGGAAATTGTAAGCGTTAATATTTTGTTAAAAT
TCGCGTTAAATTTTTGTTAAATCAGCTCATTTTTTAACCAATAGGCCGAAATCGGCAAAATCCCTTATAA
ATCAAAAGAATAGACCGAGATAGGGT
[37 nt withheld, positions 7727-7763]
AAAGAACGTGGACTCCAACGTCAAAGG
[49 nt withheld, positions 7791-7839]
T
[91 nt withheld, positions 7841-7931]
G
[124 nt withheld, positions 7933-8056]
CCATTCGCCATTCAGGCTGCGCAACTGTTGGGAAGGGCGATCGGTGCGGGCCTCTTCGCTATTACGCCAG
CTGGCGAAAGGGGGATGTGCTGCAAGGCGATTAAGTTGGGTAACGCCAGGGTTTTCCCAGTCACGACGTT
GTAAAACGACGGCCAGTGCCAAGCTTTCGCGAGCTCGAGATCCCGAGCTTGCAAATTAAAGCCTTCGAGC
GTCCCAAAACCTTCTCAAGCAAGGTTTTCAGTATAATGTTACATGCGTACACGCGTCTGTACAGAAAAAA
AAGAAAAATTTGAAATATAAATAACGTTCTTAATACTAACATAACTATAAAAAAATAAATAGGGACCTAG
ACTTCAGGTTGTCTAACTCCTTCCTTTTCGGTTAGAGCGGATGTGGGGGGAGGGCGTGAATGTAAGCGTG
ACATAACTAATTACATGATATCGACAAAGGAAAAGGGGCCTGTTTACTCACAGGCTTTTTTCAAGTAGGT
AATTAAGTCGTTTCTGTCTTTTTCCTTCTTCAACCCACCAAAGGCCATCTTGGTACTTTTTTTTTTTTTT
TTTTTTTTTTTTTTTTTTTTTTTTTTTTTTTTTTTTTTTTTTTTTTTTTTTTTTTTTTTTTTTTTTTTTT
TTTTTTTTTT
